>Addgene plasmid #89951 | pKDsgRNA-malG | addgene full sequence | sequence record 181328 | Addgene NGS Result
TTATTATGACAACTTGACGGCTACATCATTCACTTTTTCTTCACAACCGGCACGGAACTCGCTCGGGCTG
GCCCCGGTGCATTTTTTAAATACCCGCGAGAAGTAGAGTTGATCGTCAAAACCAACATTGCGACCGACGG
TGGCGATAGGCATCCGGGTGGTGCTCAAAAGCAGCTTCGCCTGGCTGATACGTTGGTCCTCGCGCCAGCT
TAAGACGCTAATCCCTAACTGCTGGCGGAAAAGATGTGACAGACGCGACGGCGACAAGCAAACATGCTGT
GCGACGCTGGCGATATCAAAATTGCTGTCTGCCAGGTGATCGCTGATGTACTGACAAGCCTCGCGTACCC
GATTATCCATCGGTGGATGGAGCGACTCGTTAATCGCTTCCATGCGCCGCAGTAACAATTGCTCAAGCAG
ATTTATCGCCAGCAGCTCCGAATAGCGCCCTTCCCCTTGCCCGGCGTTAATGATTTGCCAAAACAGGTCG
CTGAAATGCGGCTGGTGCGCTTCATCCGGGCGAAAGAACCCCGTATTGGCAAATATTGACGGCCAGTTAA
GCCATTCATGCCAGTAGGCGCGCGGACGAAAGTAAACCCACTGGTGATACCATTCGCGAGCCTCCGGATG
ACGACCGTAGTGATGAATCTCTCCTGGCGGGAACAGCAAAATATCACCCGGTCGGCAAACAAATTCTCGT
CCCTGATTTTTCACCACCCCCTGACCGCGAATGGTGAGATTGAGAATATAACCTTTCATTCCCAGCGGTC
GGTCGATAAAAAAATCGAGATAACCGTTGGCCTCAATCGGCGTTAAACCCGCCACCAGATGGGCATTAAA
CGAGTATCCCGGCAGCAGGGGATCATTTTGCGCTTCAGCCATACTTTTCATACTCCCGCCATTCAGAGAA
GAAACCAATTGTCCATATTGCATCAGACATTGCCGTCACTGCGTCTTTTACTGGCTCTTCTCGCTAACCA
AACCGGTAACCCCGCTTATTAAAAGCATTCTGTAACAAAGCGGGACCAAAGCCATGACAAAAACGCGTAA
CAAAAGTGTCTATAATCACGGCAGAAAAGTCCACATTGATTATTTGCACGGCGTCACACTTTGCTATGCC
ATAGCATTTTTATCCATAAGATTAGCGGATCCTACCTGACGCTTTTTATCGCAACTCTCTACTGTTTCTC
CATACCCGTTTTTTTGGGAATTCGAGCTCTAAGGAGGTTATAAAAAATGGATATTAATACTGAAACTGAG
ATCAAGCAAAAGCATTCACTAACCCCCTTTCCTGTTTTCCTAATCAGCCCGGCATTTCGCGGGCGATATT
TTCACAGCTATTTCAGGAGTTCAGCCATGAACGCTTATTACATTCAGGATCGTCTTGAGGCTCAGAGCTG
GGCGCGTCACTACCAGCAGCTCGCCCGTGAAGAGAAAGAGGCAGAACTGGCAGACGACATGGAAAAAGGC
CTGCCCCAGCACCTGTTTGAATCGCTATGCATCGATCATTTGCAACGCCACGGGGCCAGCAAAAAATCCA
TTACCCGTGCGTTTGATGACGATGTTGAGTTTCAGGAGCGCATGGCAGAACACATCCGGTACATGGTTGA
AACCATTGCTCACCACCAGGTTGATATTGATTCAGAGGTATAAAACGAATGAGTACTGCACTCGCAACGC
TGGCTGGGAAGCTGGCTGAACGTGTCGGCATGGATTCTGTCGACCCACAGGAACTGATCACCACTCTTCG
CCAGACGGCATTTAAAGGTGATGCCAGCGATGCGCAGTTCATCGCATTACTGATCGTTGCCAACCAGTAC
GGCCTTAATCCGTGGACGAAAGAAATTTACGCCTTTCCTGATAAGCAGAATGGCATCGTTCCGGTGGTGG
GCGTTGATGGCTGGTCCCGCATCATCAATGAAAACCAGCAGTTTGATGGCATGGACTTTGAGCAGGACAA
TGAATCCTGTACATGCCGGATTTACCGCAAGGACCGTAATCATCCGATCTGCGTTACCGAATGGATGGAT
GAATGCCGCCGCGAACCATTCAAAACTCGCGAAGGCAGAGAAATCACGGGGCCGTGGCAGTCGCATCCCA
AACGGATGTTACGTCATAAAGCCATGATTCAGTGTGCCCGTCTGGCCTTCGGATTTGCTGGTATCTATGA
CAAGGATGAAGCCGAGCGCATTGTCGAAAATACTGCATACACTGCAGAACGTCAGCCGGAACGCGACATC
ACTCCGGTTAACGATGAAACCATGCAGGAGATTAACACTCTGCTGATCGCCCTGGATAAAACATGGGATG
ACGACTTATTGCCGCTCTGTTCCCAGATATTTCGCCGCGACATTCGTGCATCGTCAGAACTGACACAGGC
CGAAGCAGTAAAAGCTCTTGGATTCCTGAAACAGAAAGCCGCAGAGCAGAAGGTGGCAGCATGACACCGG
ACATTATCCTGCAGCGTACCGGGATCGATGTGAGAGCTGTCGAACAGGGGGATGATGCGTGGCACAAATT
ACGGCTCGGCGTCATCACCGCTTCAGAAGTTCACAACGTGATAGCAAAACCCCGCTCCGGAAAGAAGTGG
CCTGACATGAAAATGTCCTACTTCCACACCCTGCTTGCTGAGGTTTGCACCGGTGTGGCTCCGGAAGTTA
ACGCTAAAGCACTGGCCTGGGGAAAACAGTACGAGAACGACGCCAGAACCCTGTTTGAATTCACTTCCGG
CGTGAATGTTACTGAATCCCCGATCATCTATCGCGACGAAAGTATGCGTACCGCCTGCTCTCCCGATGGT
TTATGCAGTGACGGCAACGGCCTTGAACTGAAATGCCCGTTTACCTCCCGGGATTTCATGAAGTTCCGGC
TCGGTGGTTTCGAGGCCATAAAGTCAGCTTACATGGCCCAGGTGCAGTACAGCATGTGGGTGACGCGAAA
AAATGCCTGGTACTTTGCCAACTATGACCCGCGTATGAAGCGTGAAGGCCTGCATTATGTCGTGATTGAG
CGGGATGAAAAGTACATGGCGAGTTTTGACGAGATCGTGCCGGAGTTCATCGAAAAAATGGACGAGGCAC
TGGCTGAAATTGGTTTTGTATTTGGGGAGCAATGGCGATGACGCATCCTCACGATAATATCCGGGTAGGC
GCAATCACTTTCGTCTACTCCGTTACAAAGCGAGGCTGGGTATTTCCCGGCCTTTCTGTTATCCGAAATC
CACTGAAAGCACAGCGGCTGGCTGAGGAGATAAATAATAAACGAGGGGCTGTATGCACAAAGCATCTTCT
GTTGAGTTAAGAACGAGTATCGAGATGGCACATAGCCTTGCTCAAATTGGAATCAGGTTTGTGCCAATAC
CAGTAGAAACAGACGAAGAATCCATGGGTATGGACAGTTTTCCCTTTGATATGTAACGGTGAACAGTTGT
TCTACTTTTGTTTGTTAGTCTTGATGCTTCACTGATAGATACAAGAGCCATAAGAACCTCAGATCCTTCC
GTATTTAGCCAGTATGTTCTCTAGTGTGGTTCGTTGTTTTTGCGTGAGCCATGAGAACGAACCATTGAGA
TCATACTTACTTTGCATGTCACTCAAAAATTTTGCCTCAAAACTGGTGAGCTGAATTTTTGCAGTTAAAG
CATCGTGTAGTGTTTTTCTTAGTCCGTTATGTAGGTAGGAATCTGATGTAATGGTTGTTGGTATTTTGTC
ACCATTCATTTTTATCTGGTTGTTCTCAAGTTCGGTTACGAGATCCATTTGTCTATCTAGTTCAACTTGG
AAAATCAACGTATCAGTCGGGCGGCCTCGCTTATCAACCACCAATTTCATATTGCTGTAAGTGTTTAAAT
CTTTACTTATTGGTTTCAAAACCCATTGGTTAAGCCTTTTAAACTCATGGTAGTTATTTTCAAGCATTAA
CATGAACTTAAATTCATCAAGGCTAATCTCTATATTTGCCTTGTGAGTTTTCTTTTGTGTTAGTTCTTTT
AATAACCACTCATAAATCCTCATAGAGTATTTGTTTTCAAAAGACTTAACATGTTCCAGATTATATTTTA
TGAATTTTTTTAACTGGAAAAGATAAGGCAATATCTCTTCACTAAAAACTAATTCTAATTTTTCGCTTGA
GAACTTGGCATAGTTTGTCCACTGGAAAATCTCAAAGCCTTTAACCAAAGGATTCCTGATTTCCACAGTT
CTCGTCATCAGCTCTCTGGTTGCTTTAGCTAATACACCATAAGCATTTTCCCTACTGATGTTCATCATCT
GAACGTATTGGTTATAAGTGAACGATACCGTCCGTTCTTTCCTTGTAGGGTTTTCAATCGTGGGGTTGAG
TAGTGCCACACAGCATAAAATTAGCTTGGTTTCATGCTCCGTTAAGTCATAGCGACTAATCGCTAGTTCA
TTTGCTTTGAAAACAACTAATTCAGACATACATCTCAATTGGTCTAGGTGATTTTAATCACTATACCAAT
TGAGATGGGCTAGTCAATGATAATTACTAGTCCTTTTCCTTTGAGTTGTGGGTATCTGTAAATTCTGCTA
GACCTTTGCTGGAAAACTTGTAAATTCTGCTAGACCCTCTGTAAATTCCGCTAGACCTTTGTGTGTTTTT
TTTGTTTATATTCAAGTGGTTATAATTTATAGAATAAAGAAAGAATAAAAAAAGATAAAAAGAATAGATC
CCAGCCCTGTGTATAACTCACTACTTTAGTCAGTTCCGCAGTATTACAAAAGGATGTCGCAAACGCTGTT
TGCTCCTCTACAAAACAGACCTTAAAACCCTAAAGGCTTAAGTAGCACCCTCGCAAGCTCGGTTGCGGCC
GCAATCGGGCAAATCGCTGAATATTCCTTTTGTCTCCGACCATCAGGCACCTGAGTCGCTGTCTTTTTCG
TGACATTCAGTTCGCTGCGCTCACGGCTCTGGCAGTGAATGGGGGTAAATGGCACTACAGGCGCCTTTTA
TGGATTCATGCAAGGAAACTACCCATAATACAAGAAAAGCCCGTCACGGGCTTCTCAGGGCGTTTTATGG
CGGGTCTGCTATGTGGTGCTATCTGACTTTTTGCTGTTCAGCAGTTCCTGCCCTCTGATTTTCCAGTCTG
ACCACTTCGGATTATCCCGTGACAGGTCATTCAGACTGGCTAATGCACCCAGTAAGGCAGCGGTATCATC
AACGGGGTCTGACGCTCAGTGGAACGAAAACTCACGTTAAGGGATTTTGGTCATGAGATTATCAGCTTTC
GCTAAGGATGATTTCTGGAATTCTTCCCTATCAGTGATAGAGATTGACATCCCTATCAGTGATAGAGATA
CTGAGCACACAGCTACACCCTGGCCGTGGTTTTAGAGCTAGAAATAGCAAGTTAAAATAAGGCTAGTCCG
TTATCAACTTGAAAAAGTGGCACCGAGTCGGTGCTTTTTTTGAAGCTTGGGCCCGAACAAAAACTCATCT
CAGAAGAGGATCTGAATAGCGCCGTCGACCATCATCATCATCATCATTGAGTTTAAACGGTCTCCAGCTT
GGCTGTTTTGGCGGATGAGAGAAGATTTTCAGCCTGATACAGATTAAATCAGAACGCAGAAGCGGTCTGA
TAAAACAGAATTTGCCTGGCGGCAGTAGCGCGGTGGTCCCACCTGACCCCATGCCGAACTCAGAAGTGAA
ACGCCGTAGCGCCGATGGTAGTGTGGGGTCTCCCCATGCGAGAGTAGGGAACTGCCAGGCATCAAATAAA
ACGAAAGGCTCAGTCGAAAGACTGGGCCTTTCGTTTTATCTGTTGTTTGTCGGTGAACTGGATCCTTACT
CGAGTCTAGACTGCAGGCGGATCTTCACCTAGATCCTTTTAAATTAAAAATGAAGTTTTAAATCAATCTA
AAGTATATATGAGTAAACTTGGTCTGCTGACAGGACATTATTTGCCGACTACCTTGGTGATCTCGCCTTT
CACGTAGTGGACAAATTCTTCCAACTGATCTGCGCGCGAGGCCAAGCGATCTTCTTCTTGTCCAAGATAA
GCCTGTCTAGCTTCAAGTATGACGGGCTGATACTGGGCCGGCAGGCGCTCCATTGCCCAGTCGGCAGCGA
CATCCTTCGGCGCGATTTTGCCGGTTACTGCGCTGTACCAAATGCGGGACAACGTAAGCACTACATTTCG
CTCATCGCCAGCCCAGTCGGGCGGCGAGTTCCATAGCGTTAAGGTTTCATTTAGCGCCTCAAATAGATCC
TGTTCAGGAACCGGATCAAAGAGTTCCTCCGCCGCTGGACCTACCAAGGCAACGCTATGTTCTCTTGCTT
TTGTCAGCAAGATAGCCAGATCAATGTCGATCGTGGCTGGCTCGAAGATACCTGCAAGAATGTCATTGCG
CTGCCATTCTCCAAATTGCAGTTCGCGCTTAGCTGGATAACGCCACGGAATGATGTCGTCGTGCACAACA
ATGGTGACTTCTACAGCGCGGAGAATCTCGCTCTCTCCAGGGGAAGCCGAAGTTTCCAAAAGGTCGTTGA
TCAAAGCTCGCCGCGTTGTTTCATCAAGCCTTACGGTCACCGTAACCAGCAAATCAATATCACTGTGTGG
CTTCAGGCCGCCATCCACTGCGGAGCCGTACAAATGTACGGCCAGCAACGTCGGTTCGAGATGGCGCTCG
ATGACGCCAACTACCTCTGATAGTTGAGTCGATACTTCGGCGATCACCGCTTCCCTCATACTCTTCCTTT
TTCAATATTATTGAAGCATTTATCAGGGTTATTGTCTCATGAGCGGATACATATTTGAATGTATTTAGAA
AAATAAACAAATAGCTAGCTCACTCGGTCGCTACCAGGGTTATTGTCTCATGAGCGGATACATATTTGAA
TGTATTTAGAAAAATAAACAAATAGGGGTTCCGCGCACATTTCCCCGAAAAGTGCCACCTGCATCGAT
Features (pLannotate 1.2.2; 18 found; start..end, strand, type, name):
      4..882     -  CDS            araC: L-arabinose regulatory protein; araC
    909..1193    +  promoter       araBAD promoter: araBAD; promoter of the L-arabinose operon of E. coli; the araC regulatory gene is transcribed in the opposite direction (Guzman et al., 1995)
   1237..1653    +  CDS            Gam: inhibitor of the host RecBCD nuclease in the λ Red system; gam; protects the double-stranded DNA substrate for recombination
   1659..2444    +  CDS            Beta: single-stranded DNA binding recombinase in the λ Red system; bet; mediates pairing of a single-stranded DNA with a complementary target
   2441..3121    +  CDS            Exo: 5' to 3' double-stranded DNA exonuclease in the λ Red system; exo; creates 3' single-stranded DNA tails
   3122..3366    +  terminator     λ tL3 terminator: transcription terminator tL3 from phage λ
   3489..4439    -  CDS            Rep101(Ts): temperature-sensitive version of the RepA protein needed for replication with the pSC101 origin (Armstrong et al., 1984); rep101 encoding an A56V mutation
   4487..4709    -  rep_origin     pSC101 ori: low-copy replication origin that requires the Rep101 protein
   5244..5265    -  terminator     bacterial terminator (fragment): putative bacterial transcription terminator
   5275..5293    +  protein_bind   tet operator: tetO; bacterial operator O2 for the tetR and tetA genes tetracycline repressor TetR
   5299..5318    +  promoter       H1-2O2 promoter (fragment): doxycycline-inducible variant of the human H1 RNA promoter (Henriksen et al., 2007)
   5349..5424    +  misc_RNA       gRNA scaffold: guide RNA scaffold for the Streptococcus pyogenes CRISPR/Cas9 system
   5490..5507    +  CDS            capTEV™ (fragment): composite tag for in vivo biotinylation, TEV protease cleavage, and 6xHis tagging
   5614..5729    +  ncRNA          5S rRNA: Accession: RF00001 - 5S ribosomal RNA
   5733..5779    +  terminator     rrnB T1 terminator: transcription terminator T1 from the E. coli rrnB gene
   5918..6709    -  CDS            SmR: aminoglycoside adenylyltransferase (Murphy, 1985); aadA; confers resistance to spectinomycin and streptomycin
   6710..6801    -  promoter       AmpR promoter: bla
   6825..6895    -  promoter       AmpR promoter (fragment): bla
