[The description below was written by a language model from this plasmid's Addgene catalogue record and pLannotate feature annotations shown in this document.]
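Description:
pKDsgRNA-malG is a low-copy bacterial plasmid built on the pKD46 recombineering backbone and used for CRISPR-Cas9-assisted genome editing in E. coli. It replicates from the pSC101 origin together with the temperature-sensitive Rep101 protein (A56V variant). The plasmid is therefore maintained at a permissive temperature of 30°C and can in principle be cured by growth at higher temperature. Selection is by spectinomycin, through the aadA (SmR) aminoglycoside adenylyltransferase gene driven by a bla-type promoter. The catalogue lists a size of 6,959 bp, while the annotated sequencing result is 6,928 nt, a small discrepancy that the record does not explain.

The plasmid carries two independently inducible modules. The first is the lambda Red operon, in which Gam inhibits the host RecBCD nuclease, Beta anneals single-stranded DNA to its target, and Exo resects double-stranded ends. It sits under the araBAD promoter with the divergently transcribed araC regulator and ends at the lambda tL3 terminator, so recombination functions are switched on with arabinose. The second is a single guide RNA cassette in which a tet-operator-containing pTet promoter drives a 20-nt spacer against the malG gene, fused to the Streptococcus pyogenes Cas9 scaffold and followed by rrnB-derived terminator sequence. Short annotations in this region, such as the H1 promoter and capTEV fragments, are probably incidental partial matches from the automated annotation.

No Cas9 or TetR gene is annotated, so these would need to be supplied from elsewhere, such as a companion plasmid or the host. The associated publication concerns managing the SOS response through transient RecA inhibition to improve CRISPR-Cas recombineering in E. coli. In that setting, Cas9 cleavage at malG would counterselect unedited cells.
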