Addgene plasmid #89951: pKDsgRNA-malG
Purpose: Contains arabinose-induced lambda Red and a tet-inducible gRNA targeting malG.
Depositing lab: Michael Lynch. Depositing organization: Duke University. Publication: Managing the SOS Response for Enhanced CRISPR-Cas-Based Recombineering in E. coli through Transient Inhibition of Host RecA Activity. Moreb EA, Hoover B, Yaseen A, Valyasevi N, Roecker Z, Menacho-Melgar R, Lynch MD. ACS Synth Biol. 2017 Oct 2. doi: 10.1021/acssynbio.7b00174. PubMed 28915012.
Backbone
  Vector backbone: pKD46
  Total vector size (bp): 6959
  Vector type: Bacterial Expression
Growth in bacteria
  Bacterial resistance: Spectinomycin, 50 μg/mL
  Growth temperature: 30°C
  Growth strain: DH5alpha
  Copy number: Low Copy
Gene/Insert
  Gene/Insert name: malG gRNA
  gRNA/shRNA sequence: ACAGCTACACCCTGGCCGTG
  Promoter: pTet
  Cloning method: Unknown
  Sequencing primers: 5′ ttctcagggcgttttatggc
Terms and licenses: Academic/Nonprofit Terms; Industry Terms: Not Available to Industry
How to cite: pKDsgRNA-malG was a gift from Michael Lynch (Addgene plasmid # 89951 ; http://n2t.net/addgene:89951 ; RRID:Addgene_89951)
